Addgene plasmid #50610: pNS2
Purpose: NS module plasmid for Cermak, et al., 2011 TALEN kit
Depositing lab: Daniel Voytas. Depositing organization: University of Minnesota.
Backbone
  Vector backbone: pTC14
  Backbone manufacturer: n/a
  Backbone size w/o insert (bp): 3007
  Total vector size (bp): 3111
  Vector type: Unspecified
Growth in bacteria
  Bacterial resistance: Tetracycline, 10 μg/mL
  Growth temperature: 37°C
  Growth strain: DH5alpha
  Growth instructions: 10mg/L Tet
  Copy number: High Copy
Gene/Insert
  Gene/Insert name: NS1
  Species: Xanthamonas
  Insert size (bp): 104
  Cloning method: Restriction Enzyme; 5′ cloning site XbaI (not destroyed); 3′ cloning site XhoI (not destroyed)
  Sequencing primers: 5′ caagcctgattgggagaaaa
Terms and licenses: Academic/Nonprofit Terms; Industry Terms: Not Available to Industry
Depositor comments: Note: Restriction digests show that this pNS series of plasmids is actually about 2.5kb, not 3.1kb as the sequence-based map below suggests. All important features are present in the plasmid and the construct should function as reported despite this size discrepancy.
How to cite: pNS2 was a gift from Daniel Voytas (Addgene plasmid # 50610 ; http://n2t.net/addgene:50610 ; RRID:Addgene_50610)
