[The description below was written by a language model from this plasmid's Addgene catalogue record and pLannotate feature annotations shown in this document.]
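Description:
pNS2 is a small bacterial module plasmid belonging to a Golden Gate TALEN assembly kit, built on the pTC14 backbone. It is not an expression vector; it serves as a storage and donor plasmid for a single TAL effector repeat module. The record gives its insert as a 104 bp fragment of Xanthomonas origin carrying the "NS" repeat-variable diresidue. It sits between XbaI and XhoI sites that remain intact after cloning. The insert field is labelled NS1 although the plasmid is named pNS2. In this kit's naming the number normally indicates the position a module takes in an ordered repeat array, but the record does not resolve this mismatch.

The plasmid is maintained in E. coli at high copy through a ColE1/pUC-type origin. It is selected with tetracycline through a complete TcR efflux pump gene driven by its native tet promoter. Tetracycline selection separates module plasmids from downstream array and destination vectors that carry other markers. The remaining annotated features appear to be backbone remnants rather than functional parts: short fragments of lacI, KanR and an RSF origin, a T7 promoter, and rrnB T1 and T2 terminators. The automated annotation does not mark the TAL repeat insert itself.

In typical use, modules of this kind are released by type IIS digestion and ligated in a defined order with other repeat modules to build custom TAL effector DNA-binding domains for nucleases or other fusions, though the record itself states only the kit membership. The depositor notes that restriction digests indicate the pNS series is about 2.5 kb rather than the 3.1 kb of the sequence-based map. All important features are reported to be present, and the plasmid is expected to function as described.
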