Features (pLannotate 1.2.2; 10 found; start..end, strand, type, name):
      1..54      -  CDS            lacI (fragment): lac repressor; lacI; The lac repressor binds to the lac operator to inhibit transcription in E. coli. This inhibition can be relieved by adding lactose or isopropyl-β-D-thiogalactopyranoside (IPTG).
     56..180     -  rep_origin     RSF ori (fragment): Plasmids containing the RSF 1030 origin of replication can be propagated in E. coli cells that contain additional plasmids with compatible origins.
    196..224     +  promoter       tet promoter: E. coli promoter for tetracycline efflux protein gene
    272..1462    +  CDS            TcR: tetracycline efflux protein; tet; confers resistance to tetracycline
   1560..1634    +  CDS            KanR (fragment): aminoglycoside phosphotransferase; aphA-3; confers resistance to kanamycin
   1637..1655    -  promoter       T7 promoter: promoter for bacteriophage T7 RNA polymerase
   1960..2548    +  rep_origin     ori: high-copy-number ColE1/pMB1/pBR322/pUC origin of replication
   2731..2823    +  CDS            lacI (fragment): lac repressor; lacI; The lac repressor binds to the lac operator to inhibit transcription in E. coli. This inhibition can be relieved by adding lactose or isopropyl-β-D-thiogalactopyranoside (IPTG).
   2878..2905    -  terminator     rrnB T2 terminator: transcription terminator T2 from the E. coli rrnB gene
   3037..3080    +  terminator     rrnB T1 terminator: Escherichia coli rrnB; transcription terminator T1 from the E. coli rrnB gene
>Addgene plasmid #50610 | pNS2 | depositor full sequence | sequence record 75681 | pNS2 sequence 3111 bps
CTGCATTAATGAATCGGCCAACGCGCGGGGAGAGGCGGTTTGCGTATTGGGCGCTCTTCCGCTTCCTCGC
TCACTGACTCGCTGCGCTCGGTCGTTCGGCTGCGGCGAGCGGTATCAGCTCACTCAAAGGCGGTAATACG
GTTATCCACAGAATCAGGGGATAACGCAGGAAAGAACATGAATTAATTCTCATGTTTGACAGCTTATCAT
CGATTAGCTTTAATGCGGTAGTTTATCACAGTTAAATTGCTAACGCAGTCAGGCACCGTGTATGAAATCT
AACAATGCGCTCATCGTCATCCTCGGCACCGTCACCCTGGATGCTGTAGGCATAGGCTTGGTTATGCCGG
TACTGCCGGGCCTCTTGCGGGATATCGTCCATTCCGACAGCATCGCCAGTCACTATGGCGTGCTGCTAGC
GCTATATGCGTTGATGCAATTTCTATGCGCACCCGTTCTCGGAGCACTGTCCGACCGCTTTGGCCGCCGC
CCAGTCCTGCTCGCTTCGCTACTTGGAGCCACTATCGACTACGCGATCATGGCGACCACACCCGTCCTGT
GGATTCTCTACGCCGGACGCATCGTGGCCGGCATCACCGGCGCCACAGGTGCGGTTGCTGGCGCCTATAT
CGCCGACATCACCGATGGGGAAGATCGGGCTCGCCACTTCGGGCTCATGAGCGCTTGTTTCGGCGTGGGT
ATGGTGGCAGGCCCCGTGGCCGGGGGACTGTTGGGCGCCATCTCCTTACATGCACCATTCCTTGCGGCGG
CGGTGCTCAACGGCCTCAACCTACTACTGGGCTGCTTCCTAATGCAGGAGTCGCATAAGGGAGAGCGCCG
ACCCATGCCCTTGAGAGCCTTCAACCCAGTCAGCTCCTTCCGGTGGGCGCGGGGCATGACTATCGTCGCC
GCACTTATGACTGTCTTCTTTATCATGCAACTCGTAGGACAGGTGCCGGCAGCGCTCTGGGTCATTTTCG
GCGAGGACCGCTTTCGCTGGAGCGCGACGATGATCGGCCTGTCGCTTGCGGTATTCGGAATCTTGCACGC
CCTCGCTCAAGCCTTCGTCACTGGTCCCGCCACCAAACGTTTCGGCGAGAAGCAGGCCATTATCGCCGGC
ATGGCGGCCGACGCGCTGGGCTACGTCTTGCTGGCGTTCGCGACGCGAGGCTGGATGGCCTTCCCCATTA
TGATTCTTCTCGCTTCCGGCGGCATCGGGATGCCCGCGTTGCAGGCCATGCTGTCCAGGCAGGTAGATGA
CGACCATCAGGGACAGCTTCAAGGATCGCTCGCGGCTCTTACCAGCCTAACTTCGATCATTGGACCGCTG
ATCGTCACGGCGATTTATGCCGCCTCGGCGAGCACATGGAACGGGTTGGCATGGATTGTAGGCGCCGCCC
TATACCTTGTCTGCCTCCCCGCGTTGCGTCGCGGTGCATGGAGCCGGGCCACCTCGACCTGAATGGAAGC
CGGCGGCACCTCGCTAACGGATTCACCACTCCAAGAATTGGAGCCAATCAATTCTTGCGGAGAACTGTGA
ATGCGCAAACCAACCCTTGATCGGGGAAGAACAGTATGTCGAGCTATTTTTTGACTTACTGGGGATCAAG
CCTGATTGGGAGAAAATAAAATATCCCCTATAGTGAGTCGTATTACATGGTCATAGCTGTTTCCTGGCAG
CTCTGGCCCGTGTCTCAAAATCTCTGATGTTACATTGCACAAGATAAAAATATATCATCATGCCTCCTCT
AGAGGTCTCCCATGGCCTGACCCCGGACCAAGTGGTGGCTATCGCCAGCAACAGCGGCGGCAAGCAAGCG
CTCGAAACGGTGCAGCGGCTGTTGCCGGTGCTGTGCCAGGACCGAGACCCTCGAGCCACCCATGACCAAA
ATCCCTTAACGTGAGTTACGCGTCGTTCCACTGAGCGTCAGACCCCGTAGAAAAGATCAAAGGATCTTCT
TGAGATCCTTTTTTTCTGCGCGTAATCTGCTGCTTGCAAACAAAAAAACCACCGCTACCAGCGGTGGTTT
GTTTGCCGGATCAAGAGCTACCAACTCTTTTTCCGAAGGTAACTGGCTTCAGCAGAGCGCAGATACCAAA
TACTGTTCTTCTAGTGTAGCCGTAGTTAGGCCACCACTTCAAGAACTCTGTAGCACCGCCTACATACCTC
GCTCTGCTAATCCTGTTACCAGTGGCTGCTGCCAGTGGCGATAAGTCGTGTCTTACCGGGTTGGACTCAA
GACGATAGTTACCGGATAAGGCGCAGCGGTCGGGCTGAACGGGGGGTTCGTGCACACAGCCCAGCTTGGA
GCGAACGACCTACACCGAACTGAGATACCTACAGCGTGAGCTATGAGAAAGCGCCACGCTTCCCGAAGGG
AGAAAGGCGGACAGGTATCCGGTAAGCGGCAGGGTCGGAACAGGAGAGCGCACGAGGGAGCTTCCAGGGG
GAAACGCCTGGTATCTTTATAGTCCTGTCGGGTTTCGCCACCTCTGACTTGAGCGTCGATTTTTGTGATG
CTCGTCAGGGGGGCGGAGCCTATGGAAAAACGCCAGCAACGCGGCCTTTTTACGGTTCCTGGCCTTTTGC
TGGCCTTTTGCTCACATGTTCTTTCCTGCGTTATCCCCTGATTCTGTGGATAACCGTATTACCGCCTTTG
AGTGAGCTGATACCGCTCGCCGCAGCCGAACGACCGAGCGCAGCGAGTCAGTGAGCGAGGAAGCGGAAGA
GCGCCCAATACGCAAACCGCCTCTCCCCGCGCGTTGGCCGATTCATTAATGCAGCTGGCACGACAGGTTT
CCCGACTGGAAAGCGGGCAGTGAGCGCAACGCAATTAATACGCGTACCGCTAGCCAGGAAGAGTTTGTAG
AAACGCAAAAAGGCCATCCGTCAGGATGGCCTTCTGCTTAGTTTGATGCCTGGCAGTTTATGGCGGGCGT
CCTGCCCGCCACCCTCCGGGCCGTTGCTTCACAACGTTCAAATCCGCTCCCGGCGGATTTGTCCTACTCA
GGAGAGCGTTCACCGACAAACAACAGATAAAACGAAAGGCCCAGTCTTCCGACTGAGCCTTTCGTTTTAT
TTGATGCCTGGCAGTTCCCTACTCTCGCGTT
