>Addgene plasmid #50610 | pNS2 | addgene partial sequence | sequence record 78874 | pTC14_F2 5'-caagcctgattgggagaaaa-3'
GTCGTATTACATGGTCATAGCTGTTTCCTGGCAGCTCTGGCCCGTGTCTCAAAATCTCTGATGTTACATT
GCACAAGATAAAAATATATCATCATGCCTCCTCTAGAGGTCTCCCATGGCCTGACCCCGGACCAAGTGGT
GGCTATCGCCAGCAACAGCGGCGGCAAGCAAGCGCTCGAAACGGTGCAGCGGCTGTTGCCGGTGCTGTGC
CAGGACCGAGACCCTCGAGCCACCCATGACCAAAATCCCTTAACGTGAGTTACGCGTCGTTCCACTGAGC
GTCAGACCCCGTAGAAAAGATCAAAGGATCTTCTTGAGATCCTTTTTTTCTGCGCGTAATCTGCTGCTTG
CAAACAAAAAAACCACCGCTACCAGCGGTGGTTTGTTTGCCGGATCAAGAGCTACCAACTCTTTTTCCGA
AGGTAACTGGCTTCAGCAGAGCGCAGATACCAAATACTGTTCTTCTAGTGTAGCCGTAGTTAGGCCACCA
CTTCAAGAACTCTGTAGCACCGCCTACATACCTCGCTCTGCTAATCCTGTTACCAGTGGCTGCTGCCAGT
GGCGATAAGTCGTGTCTTACCGGGTTGGACTCAAGACGATAGTTACCGGATAAGGCGCAGCGGTCGGGCT
GAACGGGGGGTTCGTGCACACAGCCCAGCTTGGAGCGAACGACCTACACCGAACTGAGATACCTACAGCG
TGAGCTATGAGAAAGCGCCACGCTTCCCGAAGGGAGAAAGGCGGACAGGTATCCGGTAAGCGGCAGGGTC
GGAACAGGAGAGCGCACGAGGGAGCTTCCAGGGGGAAACGCCTGGTATCTTTATAGTCCTGTCGGGTTTC
GCCACCTCTGACTTGAGCGTCGATTTTTGTGATGCTCGTCAGGGGGGCGGAGCCTATGGAAAAACGCCAG
CAACGCGGCCTTTTTACGGTTCCTGGCCTTTTGCTGGCCTTTTGCTCACATGTTCTTTCCTGCGTTATCC
CCTGATTCTGTGGATAACGCAGGAAAGAACATGAATTAATTCTCATGTTTGACAGCTTATCATCGATTAG
CTTTAATGCGGTAGTTTATCACAGTTAAATTGCTAA
