>Addgene plasmid #50610 | pNS2 | addgene partial sequence | sequence record 79629 | pBR322ori-F 5'-GGGAAACGCCTGGTATCTTT-3'
CACCTCTGACTTGAGCGTCGATTTTTGTGATGCTCGTCAGGGGGGCGGAGCCTATGGAAAAACGCCAGCA
ACGCGGCCTTTTTACGGTTCCTGGCCTTTTGCTGGCCTTTTGCTCACATGTTCTTTCCTGCGTTATCCCC
TGATTCTGTGGATAACGCAGGAAAGAACATGAATTAATTCTCATGTTTGACAGCTTATCATCGATTAGCT
TTAATGCGGTAGTTTATCACAGTTAAATTGCTAACGCAGTCAGGCACCGTGTATGAAATCTAACAATGCG
CTCATCGTCATCCTCGGCACCGTCACCCTGGATGCTGTAGGCATAGGCTTGGTTATGCCGGTACTGCCGG
GCCTCTTGCGGGATATCGTCCATTCCGACAGCATCGCCAGTCACTATGGCGTGCTGCTAGCGCTATATGC
GTTGATGCAATTTCTATGCGCACCCGTTCTCGGAGCACTGTCCGACCGCTTTGGCCGCCGCCCAGTCCTG
CTCGCTTCGCTACTTGGAGCCACTATCGACTACGCGATCATGGCGACCACACCCGTCCTGTGGATTCTCT
ACGCCGGACGCATCGTGGCCGGCATCACCGGCGCCACAGGTGCGGTTGCTGGCGCCTATATCGCCGACAT
CACCGATGGGGAAGATCGGGCTCGCCACTTCGGGCTCATGAGCGCTTGTTTCGGCGTGGGTATGGTGGCA
GGCCCCGTGGCCGGGGGACTGTTGGGCGCCATCTCCTTACATGCACCATTCCTTGCGGCGGCGGTGCTCA
ACGGCCTCAACCTACTACTGGGCTGCTTCCTAATGCAGGAGTCGCATAAGGGAGAGCGCCGACCCATGCC
CTTGAGAGCCTTCAACCCAGTCAGCTCCTTCCGGTGGGCGCGGGGCATGACTATCGTCGCCGCACTTATG
ACTGTCTTCTTTATCATGCAACTCGTAGGACAGGTGCCGGCAGCGCTCTGGGTCATTTTCGGCGAGGA
